Addgene plasmid #155173: pDUAL_2_lacZ
Purpose: see pDUAL_lacZ: exchanged origin of replication (pBR322) and introduced bom site
Depositing lab: Bernd Nidetzky. Depositing organization: Austrian Centre of Industrial Biotechnology. Publication: Plasmid Design for Tunable Two-Enzyme Co-Expression Promotes Whole-Cell Production of Cellobiose. Schwaiger KN, Voit A, Dobiasova H, Luley C, Wiltschi B, Nidetzky B. Biotechnol J. 2020 Jul 15:e2000063. doi: 10.1002/biot.202000063. PubMed 32668097.
Backbone
  Vector backbone: self assembled
  Backbone size w/o insert (bp): 3417
  Total vector size (bp): 7462
  Vector type: Bacterial Expression, Synthetic Biology
Growth in bacteria
  Bacterial resistance: Ampicillin, 100 μg/mL
  Growth temperature: 37°C
  Growth strain: DH5alpha
  Growth instructions: Use E. coli BL21(DE3) for expression and grow at room temperature.
  Copy number: Low Copy
Gene/Insert 1
  Gene/Insert name: Sucrose Phosphorylase from Bifidobacterium adolescentis (alt name: BaSP)
  Species: Bifidobacterium adolescentis
  Insert size (bp): 1515
  GenBank ID: AF543301.1
  Entrez Gene: BAD_RS00415 (a.k.a. BAD_RS00415, BAD_0078)
  Tag / fusion protein: Strep - Tag II (N terminal on backbone)
Gene/Insert 2
  Gene/Insert name: Cellobiose phosphorylase from Cellulomonas uda (alt name: CuCBP)
  Species: Cellulomonas uda
  Insert size (bp): 2466
  GenBank ID: AAQ20920.1
  Tag / fusion protein: His Tag (N terminal on backbone)
Terms and licenses: Academic/Nonprofit Terms; Industry Terms: Not Available to Industry
How to cite: pDUAL_2_lacZ was a gift from Bernd Nidetzky (Addgene plasmid # 155173 ; http://n2t.net/addgene:155173 ; RRID:Addgene_155173)
