[The description below was written by a language model from this plasmid's Addgene catalogue record and pLannotate feature annotations shown in this document.]
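Description:
pDUAL_2_lacZ is a 7,462 bp, self-assembled bacterial expression plasmid built for tunable co-expression of two enzymes in E. coli. It is a variant of pDUAL_lacZ in which the origin of replication was exchanged for the pBR322 origin and a bom (basis of mobility) site was introduced. The feature table places the ColE1/pBR322-type ori and the bom region next to each other, and the record lists the plasmid as low copy. Selection is by ampicillin through the β-lactamase gene. The plasmid also carries its own lacI gene under the lacIq promoter, which raises repressor levels so that both expression units stay repressed until induction with IPTG or lactose.

The payload is two separately transcribed cassettes on opposite strands. The first uses the lac promoter and lac operator to drive sucrose phosphorylase from Bifidobacterium adolescentis (BaSP) with an N-terminal Strep-Tag II, ending at the lambda t0 terminator. The second uses a T7 promoter with a lac operator and the T7 gene 10 ribosome binding site to drive cellobiose phosphorylase from Cellulomonas uda (CuCBP) with an N-terminal His tag, ending at the T7 terminator. The automated annotation labels this second reading frame by similarity to a Thermotoga neapolitana cellobiose phosphorylase, but the catalogue entry gives C. uda as the source. Because the T7 cassette needs T7 RNA polymerase, expression is intended in a DE3 strain such as BL21(DE3).

Using promoters of different strength for the two enzymes allows their relative levels to be adjusted. According to the associated publication title, the plasmid design supports whole-cell production of cellobiose.
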