Features (pLannotate 1.2.2; 17 found; start..end, strand, type, name):
     20..50      +  promoter       lac promoter: promoter for the E. coli lac operon
     58..74      +  protein_bind   lac operator: The lac repressor binds to the lac operator to inhibit transcription in E. coli. This inhibition can be relieved by adding lactose or isopropyl-β-D-thiogalactopyranoside (IPTG). lac repressor encoded by lacI
    105..128     +  CDS            Strep-Tag II: peptide that binds Strep-Tactin®, an engineered form of streptavidin
    135..1646    +  CDS            sucP (sequence withheld): SUCP_BIFAA - Also known as spl From Bifidobacterium adolescentis (strain ATCC 15703 / DSM 20083 / NCTC 11814 / E194a).
   1656..1750    +  terminator     lambda t0 terminator: transcription terminator from phage lambda
   1757..1834    +  promoter       lacIq promoter: lacI (mutant); In the lacIq allele, a single base change in the promoter boosts expression of the lacI gene about 10-fold.
   1835..2917    +  CDS            lacI: lac repressor; lacI; The lac repressor binds to the lac operator to inhibit transcription in E. coli. This inhibition can be relieved by adding lactose or isopropyl-β-D-thiogalactopyranoside (IPTG).
   2945..3805    +  CDS            AmpR: β-lactamase; bla; confers resistance to ampicillin, carbenicillin, and related antibiotics
   3812..3841    +  terminator     bacterial terminator (fragment): putative bacterial transcription terminator
   3848..3895    -  terminator     T7 terminator: transcription terminator for bacteriophage T7 RNA polymerase
   3911..6367    -  CDS            cbpA: CBPA_THENN - Experimental evidence at protein level: Swiss-Prot protein existence level 1. Catalyzes the phosphorolysis of cellobiose, yielding glucose 1-phosphate and glucose. Is inactive against cellotriose and the disaccharides lactose, chitobiose and xylobiose. May be the primary enzyme for processing cellobiose in T.neapolitana. From Thermotoga neapolitana (strain ATCC 49049 / DSM 4359 / NBRC 107923 / NS-E).
   6377..6394    -  CDS            7xHis (fragment): 6xHis affinity tag
   6413..6435    -  RBS            RBS: efficient ribosome binding site from bacteriophage T7 gene 10 (Olins and Rangwala, 1989)
   6450..6474    -  protein_bind   lac operator: The lac repressor binds to the lac operator to inhibit transcription in E. coli. This inhibition can be relieved by adding lactose or isopropyl-β-D-thiogalactopyranoside (IPTG). lac repressor encoded by lacI
   6475..6493    -  promoter       T7 promoter: promoter for bacteriophage T7 RNA polymerase
   6530..7118    +  rep_origin     ori: high-copy-number ColE1/pMB1/pBR322/pUC origin of replication
   7304..7444    -  misc_feature   bom: basis of mobility region from pBR322
>Addgene plasmid #155173 | pDUAL_2_lacZ | depositor full sequence | sequence record 300117 | pDUAL_2_lacZ sequence 7462 bps
GATCCTAGGCACCCCAGGCTTTACACTTTATGCTTCCGGCTCGTATGTTGTGTGGAATTGTGAGCGGATA
ACAATTTCACACAGGAAACAGCTCCATGGCAAGCTGGAGCCACCCGCAGTTCGAAAAGGGTACC
[1512 nt withheld, positions 135-1646]
TAAAAGCTTGACTCCTGTTGATAGATCCAGTAATGACCTCAGAACTCCATCTGGATTTGTTCAGAACGCT
CGGTTGCCGCCGGGCGTTTTTTATTGGTGAGAATGAATTCGACACCATCGAATGGTGCAAAACCTTTCGC
GGTATGGCATGATAGCGCCCGGAAGAGAGTCAATTCAGGGTGGTGAATGTGAAACCAGTAACGTTATACG
ATGTCGCAGAGTATGCCGGTGTCTCTTATCAGACCGTTTCCCGCGTGGTGAACCAGGCCAGCCACGTTTC
TGCGAAAACGCGGGAAAAAGTGGAAGCGGCGATGGCGGAGCTGAATTACATTCCCAACCGCGTGGCACAA
CAACTGGCGGGCAAACAGTCGTTGCTGATTGGCGTTGCCACCTCCAGTCTGGCCCTGCACGCGCCGTCGC
AAATTGTCGCGGCGATTAAATCTCGCGCCGATCAACTGGGTGCCAGCGTGGTGGTGTCGATGGTAGAACG
AAGCGGCGTCGAAGCCTGTAAAGCGGCGGTGCACAATCTTCTCGCGCAACGCGTCAGTGGGCTGATCATT
AACTATCCGCTGGATGACCAGGATGCCATTGCTGTGGAAGCTGCCTGCACTAATGTTCCGGCGTTATTTC
TTGATGTCTCTGACCAGACACCCATCAACAGTATTATTTTCTCCCATGAAGACGGTACGCGACTGGGCGT
GGAGCATCTGGTCGCATTGGGTCACCAGCAAATCGCGCTGTTAGCGGGCCCATTAAGTTCTGTCTCGGCG
CGTCTGCGTCTGGCTGGCTGGCATAAATATCTCACTCGCAATCAAATTCAGCCGATAGCGGAACGGGAAG
GCGACTGGAGTGCCATGTCCGGTTTTCAACAAACCATGCAAATGCTGAATGAGGGCATCGTTCCCACTGC
GATGCTGGTTGCCAACGATCAGATGGCGCTGGGCGCAATGCGCGCCATTACCGAGTCCGGGCTGCGCGTT
GGTGCGGATATCTCGGTAGTGGGATACGACGATACCGAAGACAGCTCATGTTATATCCCGCCGTTAACCA
CCATCAAACAGGATTTTCGCCTGCTGGGGCAAACCAGCGTGGACCGCTTGCTGCAACTCTCTCAGGGCCA
GGCGGTGAAGGGCAATCAGCTGTTGCCCGTCTCACTGGTGAAAAGAAAAACCACCCTGGCGCCCAATACG
CAAACCGCCTCTCCCCGCGCGTTGGCCGATTCATTAATGCAGCTGGCACGACAGGTTTCCCGACTGGAAA
GCGGGCAGTGAAGATCTATTAAAGAGGAGAAATTAAGCATGAGTATTCAACATTTCCGTGTCGCCCTTAT
TCCCTTTTTTGCGGCATTTTGCCTTCCTGTTTTTGCTCACCCAGAAACGCTGGTGAAAGTAAAAGATGCT
GAAGATCAGTTGGGTGCACGAGTGGGTTACATCGAACTGGATCTCAACAGCGGTAAGATCCTTGAGAGTT
TTCGCCCCGAAGAACGTTTTCCAATGATGAGCACTTTTAAAGTTCTGCTATGTGGCGCGGTATTATCCCG
TATTGACGCCGGGCAAGAGCAACTCGGTCGCCGCATACACTATTCTCAGAATGACTTGGTTGAGTACTCA
CCAGTCACAGAAAAGCATCTTACGGATGGCATGACAGTAAGAGAATTATGCAGTGCTGCCATAACCATGA
GTGATAACACTGCGGCCAACTTACTTCTGACAACGATCGGAGGACCGAAGGAGCTAACCGCTTTTTTGCA
CAACATGGGGGATCATGTAACTCGCCTTGATCGTTGGGAACCGGAGCTGAATGAAGCCATACCAAACGAC
GAGCGTGACACCACGATGCCTGTAGCAATGGCAACAACGTTGCGCAAACTATTAACTGGCGAACTACTTA
CTCTAGCTTCCCGGCAACAATTAATAGACTGGATGGAGGCGGATAAAGTTGCAGGACCACTTCTGCGCTC
GGCCCTTCCGGCTGGCTGGTTTATTGCTGATAAATCTGGAGCCGGTGAGCGTGGGTCTCGCGGTATCATT
GCAGCACTGGGGCCAGATGGTAAGCCCTCCCGTATCGTAGTTATCTACACGACGGGGAGTCAGGCAACTA
TGGATGAACGAAATAGACAGATCGCTGAGATAGGTGCCTCACTGATTAAGCATTGGTAACTGCAGATCCT
TAGCGAAAGCTAAGGATTTTTTTTACTCGAGCAAAAAACCCCTCAAGACCCGTTTAGAGGCCCCAAGGGG
TTATGCTAGTGTACACTACAATGTCACATCGACACGAACTGTTGACCCTGCGGGGGCATAAGGAACCAAG
TTGCCTTCTACAGGTGTTCCATCAACGACAAGGCGACCGCGTGATCCGTCGGTCCCACTGTTAGTGACTG
TTATCTCGTAAGTGGCTCCACGGGCGACACGCGTAACCGTAAAGCTAGGTACGTCAGGTCCGATCTGCGG
GTCTACCACCAAGCCGTCGTACTCTGGGCGAACCCCAAGAAGGTACTGTGACACGGTCACAAAGTTCCAA
GCCGCAGTCCCGGTAAGCCAGCTGTTCTTTGCTTCACCGTGACGGACCGCCTCCTTCCCTGCTATCATTT
GTGCATAGACATAGGGTTCAAGACGGTGAACGTCGCTTATGTCCTCGCGATACGCGGGAGTAATTCTCTT
GTAGTAATCAAATGCCCGTCCGCCTCTTCCGACGACAGTTTCCGCTATGATAACCCAAGGATTATTGTGG
CAAAATATACCTCCATTCTCTTTATACCCGGGTGGATAAGTGGATACTTCACCCATGTGTACTTGGTATG
TAGTGTATGCTGGGTATTGAAGGACCATACCGTGATCGGTTGCCAACATTTCGTTCACAGAATCAAGCGC
CTTAATAGCGGGAGCGTCCGTATCTTGAGGCCCTTCGCCTACACCGACTCCAGCCATCACCGCGAACCCT
TGCGGTTCGATCCAAATCTTCCCTTCGTCATGTGCGTCGGTGCCGATAGGGTTTCCATAATAGTCATAAG
CTCTCAAGAACCAGCTGCCGTCCCACCCGTCGGTCAGAAGTGCGTCTCTCATTTCAGCCACATGCCCTCT
TGCTCTATCGGCTACGTCGGCCAACCCGCGCCGCGCTGCCAACTCGGCATACTGCTCCCCATATAAAACG
AATTGCGCGGCTATGAACGTTGACTCCGCTACGCCACCGGCTTGGTTCTCCGTTGTCTGAAATGACTCGC
CCGGGGTTGTACTGAAGCAATTAAGATTCAAACAATCGTTCCAATCTGCGCGGCCAATAAGAGGCAAACC
GTGGGGACCCCGATGGGTTACGGTAAACTCAAAACTACGGGTCAGGTGCTCAAATAACGGAACTTCTGAC
CCCGGTTCGTTATCAAAAGGTACGGGCTCATCTAATATGGAGAAGTCACCAGTTTCTTTGATGTAGGCGG
CAGTTCCCGCGATTAACCAAAGAGGATCGTCGTTAAACCCAGAGCCAATGTCGTTGTTACCGCGCTTCGT
TAAAGGTTGGTATTGGTGATAAGCGGAACCGTCCGCGAACTGGGTTGACGCTATGTCAATGATGCGCTCA
CGCGCCCGCTCTGGGATTAAGTGAACAAAGCCCAGAAGGTCTTGGTTGCTATCACGAAACCCCATCCCTC
TCCCAATACCGGTCTCGAAAAAGCTCGCCGAGCGACTCATGTTAAAGGTTACCATGCATTGGTACTGATT
CCATATATTAACCATCCGGTCCAATTTTTCGTCATTGGAACTAACGGAATACGTCGATAACAAATCCGTC
CAATAATCCTTCAAAGCGGCGAAAGCTGCGTCAGTCTGTTCGGACGTAGCAAATCTTGATAATAAAGCGT
GAGCTCTTTCTTTATTCACGACCTGTTTTGCGTCGTCTGCCCACTTCTCCTCATCAGGATTTTCCACGTA
CCCAAGCACATAAACCAATTCTCTGGATTCTCCAGGCGCTAAAGACACTGCCACGCTATGAGAGCCAATA
GGATACCATCCACTTGCAACGCTATTTGCACTTTCTCCCTTAAGGGGAACTGCGGCTTCACCAAGCGAGT
TATAGGCTCCCACAAATGTGTCGCGATCTGTATCGAAACCCTCGGCCTGCGTATTAACGGCGAATACCGC
GTAGTGATCGCGTCTCTCCCGGTACTCTGTACGGTGATAAATTGCACTGCCATGCGGAGATTCTTGTTCC
ACTTCAACCTCTCCTATGCTCAGATTACGCTGGTAGTTAGTTTGATCGTCTTGCGCGTTCCAAAGACAAA
ATTCGACAAAAGAAAACAACGTCAGGGATTTATACGAGTCAGAGGTATTAGTGACCGTAACTTTCTGGAC
CTCCGCGTTCTCACCGACTGGGACGAAAAACAAGGTCTCAACCCGTACCCCATTTCTTTCACCTGTAATG
GTACTGTAGCCAAGACCATGTCTGGCTTCAAAATGATCTAAGTCTGCTTTAACAGGAAGCCACGATGGCG
TCCAAACGTCCCCACCGTCGTTTACATAAAGATACCGGCCTCCCGCGTCTGCTGGTATGTTGTTGTATCT
GTATCTTGTCAATCTACGCATCTTGGCATCGCGATAAAACGAATAGCCGCCAGCCTGGTGCGACAAAAGA
CTGAAGAACTGTTCCGAACCCAGATAGTTGATCCAAGGGTACGGAGTATGCGGTGTGGTGATAACGTACT
CGCGTGCTTCATCGTCAAAATGACCATAGCGGGTCGACCCGTGATGGTGATGGTGATGGCTGCTGCCCAT
ATGATATCTCCTTCTTAAAGTTAAACAAAATTATTTCTAGAGGGGAATTGTTATCCGCTCACAATTCCCC
TATAGTGAGTCGTATTAATTTCGCGGGATCGACTAGTAGATCAAAGGATCTTCTTGAGATCCTTTTTTTC
TGCGCGTAATCTGCTGCTTGCAAACAAAAAAACCACCGCTACCAGCGGTGGTTTGTTTGCCGGATCAAGA
GCTACCAACTCTTTTTCCGAAGGTAACTGGCTTCAGCAGAGCGCAGATACCAAATACTGTCCTTCTAGTG
TAGCCGTAGTTAGGCCACCACTTCAAGAACTCTGTAGCACCGCCTACATACCTCGCTCTGCTAATCCTGT
TACCAGTGGCTGCTGCCAGTGGCGATAAGTCGTGTCTTACCGGGTTGGACTCAAGACGATAGTTACCGGA
TAAGGCGCAGCGGTCGGGCTGAACGGGGGGTTCGTGCACACAGCCCAGCTTGGAGCGAACGACCTACACC
GAACTGAGATACCTACAGCGTGAGCTATGAGAAAGCGCCACGCTTCCCGAAGGGAGAAAGGCGGACAGGT
ATCCGGTAAGCGGCAGGGTCGGAACAGGAGAGCGCACGAGGGAGCTTCCAGGGGGAAACGCCTGGTATCT
TTATAGTCCTGTCGGGTTTCGCCACCTCTGACTTGAGCGTCGATTTTTGTGATGCTCGTCAGGGGGGCGG
AGCCTATGGAAAAACGCCAGCAACGCGGCCTTTTTACGGTTCCTGGCCTTTTGCTGGCCTTTTGCTCACA
TGTTCTTTCCTGCGTTATCCCCTGATTCTGTGGATAACCGTATTACCGCCTTTGAGTGAGCTGATACCGC
TCGCCGCAGCCGAACGACCGAGCGCAGCGAGTCAGTGAGCGAGGAAGCGGAAGAGCGCCTGATGCGGTAT
TTTCTCCTTACGCATCTGTGCGGTATTTCACACCGCATATGGTGCACTCTCAGTACAATCTGCTCTGATG
CCGCATAGTTAAGCCAGTATACACTCCGCTATCGCTACGTGACTGGGTCATGGCTGCGCCCCGACACCCG
CCAACG
