Features (pLannotate 1.2.2; 17 found; start..end, strand, type, name):
     20..50      +  promoter       lac promoter: promoter for the E. coli lac operon
     58..74      +  protein_bind   lac operator: The lac repressor binds to the lac operator to inhibit transcription in E. coli. This inhibition can be relieved by adding lactose or isopropyl-β-D-thiogalactopyranoside (IPTG). lac repressor encoded by lacI
    105..128     +  CDS            Strep-Tag II: peptide that binds Strep-Tactin®, an engineered form of streptavidin
    135..1646    +  CDS            sucP (sequence withheld): SUCP_BIFAA - Also known as spl From Bifidobacterium adolescentis (strain ATCC 15703 / DSM 20083 / NCTC 11814 / E194a).
   1656..1750    +  terminator     lambda t0 terminator: transcription terminator from phage lambda
   1757..1834    +  promoter       lacIq promoter: lacI (mutant); In the lacIq allele, a single base change in the promoter boosts expression of the lacI gene about 10-fold.
   1835..2917    +  CDS            lacI: lac repressor; lacI; The lac repressor binds to the lac operator to inhibit transcription in E. coli. This inhibition can be relieved by adding lactose or isopropyl-β-D-thiogalactopyranoside (IPTG).
   2945..3805    +  CDS            AmpR: β-lactamase; bla; confers resistance to ampicillin, carbenicillin, and related antibiotics
   3812..3841    +  terminator     bacterial terminator (fragment): putative bacterial transcription terminator
   3848..3895    -  terminator     T7 terminator: transcription terminator for bacteriophage T7 RNA polymerase
   3911..6367    -  CDS            cbpA: CBPA_THENN - Experimental evidence at protein level: Swiss-Prot protein existence level 1. Catalyzes the phosphorolysis of cellobiose, yielding glucose 1-phosphate and glucose. Is inactive against cellotriose and the disaccharides lactose, chitobiose and xylobiose. May be the primary enzyme for processing cellobiose in T.neapolitana. From Thermotoga neapolitana (strain ATCC 49049 / DSM 4359 / NBRC 107923 / NS-E).
   6377..6394    -  CDS            7xHis (fragment): 6xHis affinity tag
   6413..6435    -  RBS            RBS: efficient ribosome binding site from bacteriophage T7 gene 10 (Olins and Rangwala, 1989)
   6450..6474    -  protein_bind   lac operator: The lac repressor binds to the lac operator to inhibit transcription in E. coli. This inhibition can be relieved by adding lactose or isopropyl-β-D-thiogalactopyranoside (IPTG). lac repressor encoded by lacI
   6475..6493    -  promoter       T7 promoter: promoter for bacteriophage T7 RNA polymerase
   6530..7118    +  rep_origin     ori: high-copy-number ColE1/pMB1/pBR322/pUC origin of replication
   7304..7444    -  misc_feature   bom: basis of mobility region from pBR322
>Addgene plasmid #155173 | pDUAL_2_lacZ | addgene full sequence | sequence record 310557 | Addgene NGS Result
GATCCTAGGCACCCCAGGCTTTACACTTTATGCTTCCGGCTCGTATGTTGTGTGGAATTGTGAGCGGATA
ACAATTTCACACAGGAAACAGCTCCATGGCAAGCTGGAGCCACCCGCAGTTCGAAAAGGGTACC
[1512 nt withheld, positions 135-1646]
TAAAAGCTTGACTCCTGTTGATAGATCCAGTAATGACCTCAGAACTCCATCTGGATTTGTTCAGAACGCT
CGGTTGCCGCCGGGCGTTTTTTATTGGTGAGAATGAATTCGACACCATCGAATGGTGCAAAACCTTTCGC
GGTATGGCATGATAGCGCCCGGAAGAGAGTCAATTCAGGGTGGTGAATGTGAAACCAGTAACGTTATACG
ATGTCGCAGAGTATGCCGGTGTCTCTTATCAGACCGTTTCCCGCGTGGTGAACCAGGCCAGCCACGTTTC
TGCGAAAACGCGGGAAAAAGTGGAAGCGGCGATGGCGGAGCTGAATTACATTCCCAACCGCGTGGCACAA
CAACTGGCGGGCAAACAGTCGTTGCTGATTGGCGTTGCCACCTCCAGTCTGGCCCTGCACGCGCCGTCGC
AAATTGTCGCGGCGATTAAATCTCGCGCCGATCAACTGGGTGCCAGCGTGGTGGTGTCGATGGTAGAATG
AAGCGGCGTCGAAGCCTGTAAAGCGGCGGTGCACAATCTTCTCGCGCAACGCGTCAGTGGGCTGATCATT
AACTATCCGCTGGATGACCAGGATGCCATTGCTGTGGAAGCTGCCTGCACTAATGTTCCGGCGTTATTTC
TTGATGTCTCTGACCAGACACCCATCAACAGTATTATTTTCTCCCATGAGGACGGTACGCGACTGGGCGT
GGAGCATCTGGTCGCATTGGGTCACCAGCAAATCGCGCTGTTAGCGGGCCCATTAAGTTCTGTCTCGGCG
CGTCTGCGTCTGGCTGGCTGGCATAAATATCTCACTCGCAATCAAATTCAGCCGATAGCGGAACGGGAAG
GCGACTGGAGTGCCATGTCCGGTTTTCAACAAACCATGCAAATGCTGAATGAGGGCATCGTTCCCACTGC
GATGCTGGTTGCCAACGATCAGATGGCGCTGGGCGCAATGCGCGCCATTACCGAGTCCGGGCTGCGCGTT
GGTGCGGATATCTCGGTAGTGGGATACGACGATACCGAGGACAGCTCATGTTATATCCCGCCGTTAACCA
CCATCAAACAGGATTTTCGCCTGCTGGGGCAAACCAGCGTGGACCGCTTGCTGCAACTCTCTCAGGGCCA
GGCGGTGAAGGGCAATCAGCTGTTGCCCGTCTCACTGGTGAAAAGAAAAACCACCCTGGCGCCCAATACG
CAAACCGCCTCTCCCCGCGCGTTGGCCGATTCATTAATGCAGCTGGCACGACAGGTTTCCCGACTGGAAA
GCGGGCAGTGAAGATCTATTAAAGAGGAGAAATTAAGCATGAGTATTCAACATTTCCGTGTCGCCCTTAT
TCCCTTTTTTGCGGCATTTTGCCTTCCTGTTTTTGCTCACCCAGAAACGCTGGTGAAAGTAAAAGATGCT
GAAGATCAGTTGGGTGCACGAGTGGGTTACATCGAACTGGATCTCAACAGCGGTAAGATCCTTGAGAGTT
TTCGCCCCGAAGAACGTTTTCCAATGATGAGCACTTTTAAAGTTCTGCTATGTGGCGCGGTATTATCCCG
TATTGACGCCGGGCAAGAGCAACTCGGTCGCCGCATACACTATTCTCAGAATGACTTGGTTGAGTACTCA
CCAGTCACAGAAAAGCATCTTACGGATGGCATGACAGTAAGAGAATTATGCAGTGCTGCCATAACCATGA
GTGATAACACTGCGGCCAACTTACTTCTGACAACGATCGGAGGACCGAAGGAGCTAACCGCTTTTTTGCA
CAACATGGGGGATCATGTAACTCGCCTTGATCGTTGGGAACCGGAGCTGAATGAAGCCATACCAAACGAC
GAGCGTGACACCACGATGCCTGTAGCAATGGCAACAACGTTGCGCAAACTATTAACTGGCGAACTACTTA
CTCTAGCTTCCCGGCAACAATTAATAGACTGGATGGAGGCGGATAAAGTTGCAGGACCACTTCTGCGCTC
GGCCCTTCCGGCTGGCTGGTTTATTGCTGATAAATCTGGAGCCGGTGAGCGTGGGTCTCGCGGTATCATT
GCAGCACTGGGGCCAGATGGTAAGCCCTCCCGTATCGTAGTTATCTACACGACGGGGAGTCAGGCAACTA
TGGATGAACGAAATAGACAGATCGCTGAGATAGGTGCCTCACTGATTAAGCATTGGTAACTGCAGATCCT
TAGCGAAAGCTAAGGATTTTTTTTACTCGAGCAAAAAACCCCTCAAGACCCGTTTAGAGGCCCCAAGGGG
TTATGCTAGTGTACACTACAATGTCACATCGACACGAACTGTTGACCCTGCGGGGGCATAAGGAACCAAG
TTGCCTTCTACAGGTGTTCCATCAACGACAAGGCGACCGCGTGATCCGTCGGTCCCACTGTTAGTGACTG
TTATCTCGTAAGTGGCTCCACGGGCGACACGCGTAACCGTAAAGCTAGGTACGTCAGGTCCGATCTGCGG
GTCTACCACCAAGCCGTCGTACTCTGGGCGAACCCCAAGAAGGTACTGTGACACGGTCACAAAGTTCCAA
GCCGCAGTCCCGGTAAGCCAGCTGTTCTTTGCTTCACCGTGACGGACCGCCTCCTTCCCTGCTATCATTT
GTGCATAGACATAGGGTTCAAGACGGTGAACGTCGCTTATGTCCTCGCGATACGCGGGAGTAATTCTCTT
GTAGTAATCAAATGCCCGTCCGCCTCTTCCGACGACAGTTTCCGCTATGATAACCCAAGGATTATTGTGG
CAAAATATACCTCCATTCTCTTTATACCCGGGTGGATAAGTGGATACTTCACCCATGTGTACTTGGTATG
TAGTGTATGCTGGGTATTGAAGGACCATACCGTGATCGGTTGCCAACATTTCGTTCACAGAATCAAGCGC
CTTAATAGCGGGAGCGTCCGTATCTTGAGGCCCTTCGCCTACACCGACTCCAGCCATCACCGCGAACCCT
TGCGGTTCGATCCAAATCTTCCCTTCGTCATGTGCGTCGGTGCCGATAGGGTTTCCATAATAGTCATAAG
CTCTCAAGAACCAGCTGCCGTCCCACCCGTCGGTCAGAAGTGCGTCTCTCATTTCAGCCACATGCCCTCT
TGCTCTATCGGCTACGTCGGCCAACCCGCGCCGCGCTGCCAACTCGGCATACTGCTCCCCATATAAAACG
AATTGCGCGGCTATGAACGTTGACTCCGCTACGCCACCGGCTTGGTTCTCCGTTGTCTGAAATGACTCGC
CCGGGGTTGTACTGAAGCAATTAAGATTCAAACAATCGTTCCAATCTGCGCGGCCAATAAGAGGCAAACC
GTGGGGACCCCGATGGGTTACGGTAAACTCAAAACTACGGGTCAGGTGCTCAAATAACGGAACTTCTGAC
CCCGGTTCGTTATCAAAAGGTACGGGCTCATCTAATATGGAGAAGTCACCAGTTTCTTTGATGTAGGCGG
CAGTTCCCGCGATTAACCAAAGAGGATCGTCGTTAAACCCAGAGCCAATGTCGTTGTTACCGCGCTTCGT
TAAAGGTTGGTATTGGTGATAAGCGGAACCGTCCGCGAACTGGGTTGACGCTATGTCAATGATGCGCTCA
CGCGCCCGCTCTGGGATTAAGTGAACAAAGCCCAGAAGGTCTTGGTTGCTATCACGAAACCCCATCCCTC
TCCCAATACCGGTCTCGAAAAAGCTCGCCGAGCGACTCATGTTAAAGGTTACCATGCATTGGTACTGATT
CCATATATTAACCATCCGGTCCAATTTTTCGTCATTGGAACTAACGGAATACGTCGATAACAAATCCGTC
CAATAATCCTTCAAAGCGGCGAAAGCTGCGTCAGTCTGTTCGGACGTAGCAAATCTTGATAATAAAGCGT
GAGCTCTTTCTTTATTCACGACCTGTTTTGCGTCGTCTGCCCACTTCTCCTCATCAGGATTTTCCACGTA
CCCAAGCACATAAACCAATTCTCTGGATTCTCCAGGCGCTAAAGACACTGCCACGCTATGAGAGCCAATA
GGATACCATCCACTTGCAACGCTATTTGCACTTTCTCCCTTAAGGGGAACTGCGGCTTCACCAAGCGAGT
TATAGGCTCCCACAAATGTGTCGCGATCTGTATCGAAACCCTCGGCCTGCGTATTAACGGCGAATACCGC
GTAGTGATCGCGTCTCTCCCGGTACTCTGTACGGTGATAAATTGCACTGCCATGCGGAGATTCTTGTTCC
ACTTCAACCTCTCCTATGCTCAGATTACGCTGGTAGTTAGTTTGATCGTCTTGCGCGTTCCAAAGACAAA
ATTCGACAAAAGAAAACAACGTCAGGGATTTATACGAGTCAGAGGTATTAGTGACCGTAACTTTCTGGAC
CTCCGCGTTCTCACCGACTGGGACGAAAAACAAGGTCTCAACCCGTACCCCATTTCTTTCACCTGTAATG
GTACTGTAGCCAAGACCATGTCTGGCTTCAAAATGATCTAAGTCTGCTTTAACAGGAAGCCACGATGGCG
TCCAAACGTCCCCACCGTCGTTTACATAAAGATACCGGCCTCCCGCGTCTGCTGGTATGTTGTTGTATCT
GTATCTTGTCAATCTACGCATCTTGGCATCGCGATAAAACGAATAGCCGCCAGCCTGGTGCGACAAAAGA
CTGAAGAACTGTTCCGAACCCAGATAGTTGATCCAAGGGTACGGAGTATGCGGTGTGGTGATAACGTACT
CGCGTGCTTCATCGTCAAAATGACCATAGCGGGTCGACCCGTGATGGTGATGGTGATGGCTGCTGCCCAT
ATGATATCTCCTTCTTAAAGTTAAACAAAATTATTTCTAGAGGGGAATTGTTATCCGCTCACAATTCCCC
TATAGTGAGTCGTATTAATTTCGCGGGATCGACTAGTAGATCAAAGGATCTTCTTGAGATCCTTTTTTTC
TGCGCGTAATCTGCTGCTTGCAAACAAAAAAACCACCGCTACCAGCGGTGGTTTGTTTGCCGGATCAAGA
GCTACCAACTCTTTTTCCGAAGGTAACTGGCTTCAGCAGAGCGCAGATACCAAATACTGTCCTTCTAGTG
TAGCCGTAGTTAGGCCACCACTTCAAGAACTCTGTAGCACCGCCTACATACCTCGCTCTGCTAATCCTGT
TACCAGTGGCTGCTGCCAGTGGCGATAAGTCGTGTCTTACCGGGTTGGACTCAAGACGATAGTTACCGGA
TAAGGCGCAGCGGTCGGGCTGAACGGGGGGTTCGTGCACACAGCCCAGCTTGGAGCGAACGACCTACACC
GAACTGAGATACCTACAGCGTGAGCTATGAGAAAGCGCCACGCTTCCCGAAGGGAGAAAGGCGGACAGGT
ATCCGGTAAGCGGCAGGGTCGGAACAGGAGAGCGCACGAGGGAGCTTCCAGGGGGAAACGCCTGGTATCT
TTATAGTCCTGTCGGGTTTCGCCACCTCTGACTTGAGCGTCGATTTTTGTGATGCTCGTCAGGGGGGCGG
AGCCTATGGAAAAACGCCAGCAACGCGGCCTTTTTACGGTTCCTGGCCTTTTGCTGGCCTTTTGCTCACA
TGTTCTTTCCTGCGTTATCCCCTGATTCTGTGGATAACCGTATTACCGCCTTTGAGTGAGCTGATACCGC
TCGCCGCAGCCGAACGACCGAGCGCAGCGAGTCAGTGAGCGAGGAAGCGGAAGAGCGCCTGATGCGGTAT
TTTCTCCTTACGCATCTGTGCGGTATTTCACACCGCATATGGTGCACTCTCAGTACAATCTGCTCTGATG
CCGCATAGTTAAGCCAGTATACACTCCGCTATCGCTACGTGACTGGGTCATGGCTGCGCCCCGACACCCG
CCAACG
